>Addgene plasmid #135628 | pET51b-NAD-cpLuc | addgene full sequence | sequence record 292257 | Addgene NGS Result
TGGCGAATGGG
[124 nt withheld, positions 12-135]
C
[91 nt withheld, positions 137-227]
A
[49 nt withheld, positions 229-277]
CCTTTGACGTTGGAGTCCACGTTCTTT
[37 nt withheld, positions 305-341]
ACCCTATCTCGGTCTATTCTTTTGATTTATAAGGGATTTTGCCGATTTCGGCCTATTGGTTAAAAAATGA
GCTGATTTAACAAAAATTTAACGCGAATTTTAACAAAATATTAACGTTTACAATTTCTGGCGGCACGATG
GCATGAGATTATCAAAAAGGATCTTCACCTAGATCCTTTTAAATTAAAAATGAAGTTTTAAATCAATCTA
AAGTATATATGAGTAAACTTGGTCTGACAGTTACCAATGCTTAATCAGTGAGGCACCTATCTCAGCGATC
TGTCTATTTCGTTCATCCATAGTTGCCTGACTCCCCGTCGTGTAGATAACTACGATACGGGAGGGCTTAC
CATCTGGCCCCAGTGCTGCAATGATACCGCGAGACCCACGCTCACCGGCTCCAGATTTATCAGCAATAAA
CCAGCCAGCCGGAAGGGCCGAGCGCAGAAGTGGTCCTGCAACTTTATCCGCCTCCATCCAGTCTATTAAT
TGTTGCCGGGAAGCTAGAGTAAGTAGTTCGCCAGTTAATAGTTTGCGCAACGTTGTTGCCATTGCTACAG
GCATCGTGGTGTCACGCTCGTCGTTTGGTATGGCTTCATTCAGCTCCGGTTCCCAACGATCAAGGCGAGT
TACATGATCCCCCATGTTGTGCAAAAAAGCGGTTAGCTCCTTCGGTCCTCCGATCGTTGTCAGAAGTAAG
TTGGCCGCAGTGTTATCACTCATGGTTATGGCAGCACTGCATAATTCTCTTACTGTCATGCCATCCGTAA
GATGCTTTTCTGTGACTGGTGAGTACTCAACCAAGTCATTCTGAGAATAGTGTATGCGGCGACCGAGTTG
CTCTTGCCCGGCGTCAATACGGGATAATACCGCGCCACATAGCAGAACTTTAAAAGTGCTCATCATTGGA
AAACGTTCTTCGGGGCGAAAACTCTCAAGGATCTTACCGCTGTTGAGATCCAGTTCGATGTAACCCACTC
GTGCACCCAACTGATCTTCAGCATCTTTTACTTTCACCAGCGTTTCTGGGTGAGCAAAAACAGGAAGGCA
AAATGCCGCAAAAAAGGGAATAAGGGCGACACGGAAATGTTGAATACTCATACTCTTCCTTTTTCAATCA
TGATTGAAGCATTTATCAGGGTTATTGTCTCATGAGCGGATACATATTTGAATGTATTTAGAAAAATAAA
CAAATAGGTCATGACCAAAATCCCTTAACGTGAGTTTTCGTTCCACTGAGCGTCAGACCCCGTAGAAAAG
ATCAAAGGATCTTCTTGAGATCCTTTTTTTCTGCGCGTAATCTGCTGCTTGCAAACAAAAAAACCACCGC
TACCAGCGGTGGTTTGTTTGCCGGATCAAGAGCTACCAACTCTTTTTCCGAAGGTAACTGGCTTCAGCAG
AGCGCAGATACCAAATACTGTCCTTCTAGTGTAGCCGTAGTTAGGCCACCACTTCAAGAACTCTGTAGCA
CCGCCTACATACCTCGCTCTGCTAATCCTGTTACCAGTGGCTGCTGCCAGTGGCGATAAGTCGTGTCTTA
CCGGGTTGGACTCAAGACGATAGTTACCGGATAAGGCGCAGCGGTCGGGCTGAACGGGGGGTTCGTGCAC
ACAGCCCAGCTTGGAGCGAACGACCTACACCGAACTGAGATACCTACAGCGTGAGCTATGAGAAAGCGCC
ACGCTTCCCGAAGGGAGAAAGGCGGACAGGTATCCGGTAAGCGGCAGGGTCGGAACAGGAGAGCGCACGA
GGGAGCTTCCAGGGGGAAACGCCTGGTATCTTTATAGTCCTGTCGGGTTTCGCCACCTCTGACTTGAGCG
TCGATTTTTGTGATGCTCGTCAGGGGGGCGGAGCCTATGGAAAAACGCCAGCAACGCGGCCTTTTTACGG
TTCCTGGCCTTTTGCTGGCCTTTTGCTCACATGTTCTTTCCTGCGTTATCCCCTGATTCTGTGGATAACC
GTATTACCGCCTTTGAGTGAGCTGATACCGCTCGCCGCAGCCGAACGACCGAGCGCAGCGAGTCAGTGAG
CGAGGAAGCGGAAGAGCGCCTGATGCGGTATTTTCTCCTTACGCATCTGTGCGGTATTTCACACCGCAAT
GGTGCACTCTCAGTACAATCTGCTCTGATGCCGCATAGTTAAGCCAGTATACACTCCGCTATCGCTACGT
GACTGGGTCATGGCTGCGCCCCGACACCCGCCAACACCCGCTGACGCGCCCTGACGGGCTTGTCTGCTCC
CGGCATCCGCTTACAGACAAGCTGTGACCGTCTCCGGGAGCTGCATGTGTCAGAGGTTTTCACCGTCATC
ACCGAAACGCGCGAGGCAGCTGCGGTAAAGCTCATCAGCGTGGTCGTGAAGCGATTCACAGATGTCTGCC
TGTTCATCCGCGTCCAGCTCGTTGAGTTTCTCCAGAAGCGTTAATGTCTGGCTTCTGATAAAGCGGGCCA
TGTTAAGGGCGGTTTTTTCCTGTTTGGTCACTGATGCCTCCGTGTAAGGGGGATTTCTGTTCATGGGGGT
AATGATACCGATGAAACGAGAGAGGATGCTCACGATACGGGTTACTGATGATGAACATGCCCGGTTACTG
GAACGTTGTGAGGGTAAACAACTGGCGGTATGGATGCGGCGGGACCAGAGAAAAATCACTCAGGGTCAAT
GCCAGCGCTTCGTTAATACAGATGTAGGTGTTCCACAGGGTAGCCAGCAGCATCCTGCGATGCAGATCCG
GAACATAATGGTGCAGGGCGCTGACTTCCGCGTTTCCAGACTTTACGAAACACGGAAACCGAAGACCATT
CATGTTGTTGCTCAGGTCGCAGACGTTTTGCAGCAGCAGTCGCTTCACGTTCGCTCGCGTATCGGTGATT
CATTCTGCTAACCAGTAAGGCAACCCCGCCAGCCTAGCCGGGTCCTCAACGACAGGAGCACGATCATGCT
AGTCATGCCCCGCGCCCACCGGAAGGAGCTGACTGGGTTGAAGGCTCTCAAGGGCATCGGTCGAGATCCC
GGTGCCTAATGAGTGAGCTAACTTACATTAATTGCGTTGCGCTCACTGCCCGCTTTCCAGTCGGGAAACC
TGTCGTGCCAGCTGCATTAATGAATCGGCCAACGCGCGGGGAGAGGCGGTTTGCGTATTGGGCGCCAGGG
TGGTTTTTCTTTTCACCAGTGAGACGGGCAACAGCTGATTGCCCTTCACCGCCTGGCCCTGAGAGAGTTG
CAGCAAGCGGTCCACGCTGGTTTGCCCCAGCAGGCGAAAATCCTGTTTGATGGTGGTTAACGGCGGGATA
TAACATGAGCTGTCTTCGGTATCGTCGTATCCCACTACCGAGATGTCCGCACCAACGCGCAGCCCGGACT
CGGTAATGGCGCGCATTGCGCCCAGCGCCATCTGATCGTTGGCAACCAGCATCGCAGTGGGAACGATGCC
CTCATTCAGCATTTGCATGGTTTGTTGAAAACCGGACATGGCACTCCAGTCGCCTTCCCGTTCCGCTATC
GGCTGAATTTGATTGCGAGTGAGATATTTATGCCAGCCAGCCAGACGCAGACGCGCCGAGACAGAACTTA
ATGGGCCCGCTAACAGCGCGATTTGCTGGTGACCCAATGCGACCAGATGCTCCACGCCCAGTCGCGTACC
GTCTTCATGGGAGAAAATAATACTGTTGATGGGTGTCTGGTCAGAGACATCAAGAAATAACGCCGGAACA
TTAGTGCAGGCAGCTTCCACAGCAATGGCATCCTGGTCATCCAGCGGATAGTTAATGATCAGCCCACTGA
CGCGTTGCGCGAGAAGATTGTGCACCGCCGCTTTACAGGCTTCGACGCCGCTTCGTTCTACCATCGACAC
CACCACGCTGGCACCCAGTTGATCGGCGCGAGATTTAATCGCCGCGACAATTTGCGACGGCGCGTGCAGG
GCCAGACTGGAGGTGGCAACGCCAATCAGCAACGACTGTTTGCCCGCCAGTTGTTGTGCCACGCGGTTGG
GAATGTAATTCAGCTCCGCCATCGCCGCTTCCACTTTTTCCCGCGTTTTCGCAGAAACGTGGCTGGCCTG
GTTCACCACGCGGGAAACGGTCTGATAAGAGACACCGGCATACTCTGCGACATCGTATAACGTTACTGGT
TTCACATTCACCACCCTGAATTGACTCTCTTCCGGGCGCTATCATGCCATACCGCGAAAGGTTTTGCGCC
ATTCGATGGTGTCCGGGATCTCGACGCTCTCCCTTATGCGACTCCTGCATTAGGAAGCAGCCCAGTAGTA
GGTTGAGGCCGTTGAGCACCGCCGCCGCAAGGAATGGTGCATGCAAGGAGATGGCGCCCAACAGTCCCCC
GGCCACGGGGCCTGCCACCATACCCACGCCGAAACAAGCGCTCATGAGCCCGAAGTGGCGAGCCCGATCT
TCCCCATCGGTGATGTCGGCGATATAGGCGCCAGCAACCGCACCTGTGGCGCCGGTGATGCCGGCCACGA
TGCGTCCGGCGTAGAGGATCGAGATCGATCTCGATCCCGCGAAATTAATACGACTCACTATAGGGGAATT
GTGAGCGGATAACAATTCCCCTCTAGAAATAATTTTGTTTAACTTTAAGAAGGAGATATACCATGGCAAG
CTGGAGCCACCCGCAGTTCGAAAAGGGTGCAGATGACGACGACAAGGTACCGCATATGGAGGGCGGGCTG
GGGCGTGCTGTGTGCTTGCTGACCGGGGCCTCCCGCGGCTTCGGCCGGACGCTGGCCCCGCTCCTGGCCT
CGCTGCTGTCGCCCGGCTCCGTGCTTGTCCTTAGCGACTGGAACGACGAGGCACTGCGCCAGCTGGAGGC
CGAGCTGGGCGCCGAGCGGTCTGGCCTGCGCGTGGTGCGGGTGCCCGCCGACCTGGGCGCCGAGGCCGGC
TTGCAGCAGCTGCTCGGCGCCCTGCGCGAGCTCCCCCGGCCCAAGGGGCTGCAGCGACTGCTGCTTATCA
ACAACGCGGGCTCTCTTGGGGATGTGTCCAAAGGCTTCGTGGACCTGAGTGACTCCACTCAAGTGAACAA
CTACTGGGCACTGAACTTGACCTCCATGCTCTGCCTGACTTCCAGCGTCCTGAAGGCCTTCCCGGACAGT
CCTGGCCTCAACAGAACCGTGGTTAACATCTCGTCCCTCTGTGCCCTGCAACCTTTCAAAGGCTGGGCGC
TGTACTGTGCAGGAAAGGCTGCTCGTGATATGCTGTTCCAGGTCCTGGCGCTGGAGGAACCTAATGTGAG
GGTGCTGAACTATGCCCCAGGTCCTCTGGACACAGACATGCAGCAGTTGGCCCGGGAGACCTCCGTGGAC
CCAGACATGCGAAAAGGGCTGCAGGAGCTGAAGGCAAAGGGGAAGCTGGTGGATTGCAAGGTGTCAGCCC
AGAAACTGCTGAGCTTACTGGAAAAGGACGAGTTCAAGTCTGGAGCCCACGTGGACTTCTATGGTCTGAG
CGGCGACCAAATGGGCCAGATCGAAAAAATTTTTAAGGTGGTGTACCCTGTGGATGATCATCACTTTAAG
GTGATCCTGCACTATGGCACACTGGTAATCGACGGGGTTACGCCGAACATGATCGACTATTTCGGACGGC
CGTATGAAGGCATCGCCGTGTTCGACGGCAAAAAGATCACTGTAACAGGGACCCTGTGGAACGGCAACAA
AATTATCGACGAGCGCCTGATCAACCCCGACGGCTCCCTGCTGTTCCGAGTAACCATCAACGGAGTGACC
GGCTGGCGGCTGTGCGAACGCATTCTGGCGGGTGGCACCGGTGGCTCTGGCGGTACCGGTGGCTCTATGG
TCTTCACACTCGAAGATTTCGTTGGGGACTGGCGACAGACAGCCGGCTACAACCTGGACCAAGTCCTTGA
ACAGGGAGGTGTGTCCAGTTTGTTTCAGAATCTCGGGGTGTCCGTAACTCCGATCCAAAGGATTGTCCTG
AGCGGTGAAAATGGGCTGAAGATCGACATCCATGTCATCATCCCGTATGAAAGCGGCCGCCCTCCTCCTC
CGCCACCGCCACCACCGCCGCCGCCGCCACCACCACCTCCTCCGCCTCCTCCACCACCACCGCCACCGCC
TCCACCACCTGGCGGCCGCTCTCGGTCTCTCGAGATGGATAAAGACTGCGAAATGAAACGCACTACCCTG
GACAGCCCGCTGGGTAAACTGGAACTGAGCGGTTGCGAGCAGGGCCTGCACGAAATCATTTTCCTGGGCA
AAGGTACGAGCGCTGCGGATGCGGTCGAAGTACCGGCTCCGGCTGCGGTTCTGGGTGGCCCGGAGCCGCT
GATGCAGGCTACCGCATGGCTGAACGCATATTTTCACCAGCCAGAGGCGATTGAAGAGTTCCCTGTACCG
GCCCTGCATCACCCGGTATTTCAGCAGGAATCCTTTACCCGTCAGGTACTGTGGAAACTGCTGAAAGTAG
TGAAATTCGGCGAGGTGATCTCCTATTCCCATCTGGCGGCGCTGGCTGGCAACCCAGCGGCAACTGCGGC
GGTGAAAACCGCTCTGTCTGGTAATCCGGTGCCAATTCTGATCCCGTGCCACCGTGTGGTTCAGGGCGAC
CTGGACGTAGGTGGCTACGAAGGCGGCCTGGCTGTGAAAGAATGGCTGCTGGCGCACGAAGGTCACCGTC
TGGGTAAACCAGGCCTGGGCGGAGCTCCGGGCTTCTCCTCAATTTCCGCTCATCACCACCATCATCACCA
TCACCACCACTAATTAACCTAGGCTGCTGCCACCGCTGAGCAATAACTAGCATAACCCCTTGGGGCCTCT
AAACGGGTCTTGAGGGGTTTTTTGCTGAAAGGAGGAACTATATCCGGAT
Features (pLannotate 1.2.2; 22 found; start..end, strand, type, name):
     12..467     +  rep_origin     f1 ori (sequence partly withheld): f1 bacteriophage origin of replication; arrow indicates direction of (+) strand synthesis
    582..1442    -  CDS            AmpR: β-lactamase; bla; confers resistance to ampicillin, carbenicillin, and related antibiotics
   1443..1535    -  promoter       AmpR promoter: bla
   1616..2204    +  rep_origin     ori: high-copy-number ColE1/pMB1/pBR322/pUC origin of replication
   2390..2529    -  misc_feature   bom: basis of mobility region from pBR322
   2631..2822    -  CDS            rop: Rop protein, which maintains plasmids at low copy number; rop
   2839..3219    +  CDS            YPB1_ECOLX: Protein predicted: Swiss-Prot protein existence level 4. From Escherichia coli.
   3281..3345    -  CDS            TcR (fragment): tetracycline efflux protein; tet; confers resistance to tetracycline
   3360..3381    -  protein_bind   CAP binding site: CAP binding activates transcription in the presence of cAMP. E. coli catabolite activator protein
   3394..4476    -  CDS            lacI: lac repressor; lacI; The lac repressor binds to the lac operator to inhibit transcription in E. coli. This inhibition can be relieved by adding lactose or isopropyl-β-D-thiogalactopyranoside (IPTG).
   4477..4554    -  promoter       lacI promoter: lacI
   4562..4841    -  CDS            TcR (fragment): tetracycline efflux protein; tet; confers resistance to tetracycline
   4867..4885    +  promoter       T7 promoter: promoter for bacteriophage T7 RNA polymerase
   4886..4910    +  protein_bind   lac operator: The lac repressor binds to the lac operator to inhibit transcription in E. coli. This inhibition can be relieved by adding lactose or isopropyl-β-D-thiogalactopyranoside (IPTG). lac repressor encoded by lacI
   4925..4947    +  RBS            RBS: efficient ribosome binding site from bacteriophage T7 gene 10 (Olins and Rangwala, 1989)
   4963..4986    +  CDS            Strep-Tag II: peptide that binds Strep-Tactin®, an engineered form of streptavidin
   5017..5793    +  CDS            SPR: SPRE_HUMAN - Experimental evidence at protein level: Swiss-Prot protein existence level 1. Catalyzes the final one or two reductions in tetra- hydrobiopterin biosynthesis to form 5,6,7,8-tetrahydrobiopterin. From Homo sapiens (Human).
   5794..6111    +  CDS            Nluc (fragment): NanoLuc® luciferase human codon-optimized
   6148..6342    +  CDS            Nluc (fragment): NanoLuc® luciferase human codon-optimized
   6466..7029    +  CDS            MGMT (fragment): MGMT_HUMAN - Experimental evidence at protein level: Swiss-Prot protein existence level 1. Involved in the cellular defense against the biological effects of O6-methylguanine (O6-MeG) and O4-methylthymine (O4-MeT) in DNA. Repairs the methylated nucleobase in DNA by stoichiometrically transferring the methyl group to a cysteine residue in the enzyme. This is a suicide reaction: the enzyme is irreversibly inactivated. From Homo sapiens (Human).
   7083..7100    +  CDS            SET1 (fragment): solubility-enhancement tag derived from T7 phage gene 10B
   7108..7155    +  terminator     T7 terminator: transcription terminator for bacteriophage T7 RNA polymerase
