[The description below was written by a language model from this plasmid's Addgene catalogue record and pLannotate feature annotations shown in this document.]
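Description:
pET51b-NAD-cpLuc is a bacterial expression plasmid built on the Novagen pET51-b(+) backbone, about 7.2 kb in total, for producing a bioluminescent NAD+ biosensor (described as version 1) intended for point-of-care measurement of NAD+ levels. It is propagated in E. coli under ampicillin selection through the β-lactamase gene. It replicates from a pBR322-type ColE1 origin accompanied by the bom region and the rop gene, which fits its low-copy designation. An f1 origin is also present, and short tetracycline-resistance fragments are backbone remnants.

The roughly 2.1 kb sensor reading frame lies between a T7 promoter and a T7 terminator. A lac operator follows the promoter, along with the strong phage T7 gene 10 ribosome binding site. The plasmid also carries lacI, so transcription requires a host that supplies T7 RNA polymerase and is relieved by IPTG. The annotated fusion begins with an N-terminal Strep-Tag II, followed by human sepiapterin reductase (SPR). Next come two NanoLuc fragments, an arrangement that, together with the "cpLuc" name, points to a circularly permuted luciferase. The last domain matches human MGMT, the protein from which the SNAP-tag self-labelling domain was derived, although the record does not name it as such. The catalogue lists a C-terminal 10×His tag, which the automated annotation does not call. The short "SET1" hit near the 3′ end is probably an incidental match.

The dual tags allow affinity purification of the full-length protein. The record does not explain the sensing mechanism, but the parts suggest a cofactor-binding domain coupled to a luciferase and a labelling domain for a synthetic ligand or fluorophore.
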