Addgene plasmid #135628: pET51b-NAD-cpLuc
Purpose: Bacterial expression of a biosensor for measuring NAD+ levels at the point of care (V1)
Depositing lab: Kai Johnsson. Depositing organization: Max Planck Institute for Medical Research. Publication: A biosensor for measuring NAD(+) levels at the point of care. Yu Q, Pourmandi N, Xue L, Gondrand C, Fabritz S, Bardy D, Patiny L, Katsyuba E, Auwerx J, Johnsson K. Nat Metab. 2019 Dec;1(12):1219-1225. doi: 10.1038/s42255-019-0151-7. Epub 2019 Dec 13. PubMed 32694678.
Backbone
  Vector backbone: pET51-b(+)
  Backbone manufacturer: Novagen
  Backbone size w/o insert (bp): 5218
  Total vector size (bp): 7183
  Vector type: Bacterial Expression
Growth in bacteria
  Bacterial resistance: Ampicillin, 100 μg/mL
  Growth temperature: 37°C
  Growth strain: DH5alpha
  Copy number: Low Copy
Gene/Insert
  Gene/Insert name: NAD-cpLuc sensor
  Insert size (bp): 2121
  Promoter: T7
  Tag / fusion protein: Strep (N terminal on insert); Hisx10 (C terminal on insert)
  Cloning method: Gibson Cloning
  Sequencing primers: 5′ T7; 3′ RP
Terms and licenses: Academic/Nonprofit Terms; Industry Terms: Not Available to Industry
How to cite: pET51b-NAD-cpLuc was a gift from Kai Johnsson (Addgene plasmid # 135628 ; http://n2t.net/addgene:135628 ; RRID:Addgene_135628)
